>Addgene plasmid #197387 | pLenti-TetO-PM | addgene full sequence | sequence record 385579 | Addgene NGS Result
AATTCTCGACCTCGAGACAAATGGCAGTATTCATCCACAATTTTAAAAGAAAAGGGGGGATTGGGGGGTA
CAGTGCAGGGGAAAGAATAGTAGACATAATAGCAACAGACATACAAACTAAAGAATTACAAAAACAAATT
ACAAAAATTCAAAATTTTCGGGTTTATTACAGGGACAGCAGAGATCCACTTTGGCCGCGAATCGATATGT
CGAGTTTACTCCCTATCAGTGATAGAGAACGTATGTCGAGTTTACTCCCTATCAGTGATAGAGAACGATG
TCGAGTTTACTCCCTATCAGTGATAGAGAACGTATGTCGAGTTTACTCCCTATCAGTGATAGAGAACGTA
TGTCGAGTTTACTCCCTATCAGTGATAGAGAACGTATGTCGAGTTTATCCCTATCAGTGATAGAGAACGT
ATGTCGAGTTTACTCCCTATCAGTGATAGAGAACGTATGTCGAGGTAGGCGTGTACGGTGGGAGGCCTAT
ATAAGCAGAGCTCGTTTAGTGAACCGTCAGATCGCCTGGAGAATTGGCTAGCGAATTCGCCGCCACCATG
AACAGTGAGGAGCAGTACTACGCGGCCACACAGCTCTACAAGGACCCGTGCGCATTCCAGAGGGGCCCGG
TGCCAGAGTTCAGCGCTAACCCCCCTGCGTGCCTGTACATGGGCCGCCAGCCCCCACCTCCGCCGCCACC
CCAGTTTACAAGCTCGCTGGGATCACTGGAGCAGGGAAGTCCTCCGGACATCTCCCCATACGAAGTGCCC
CCGCTCGCCTCCGACGACCCGGCTGGCGCTCACCTCCACCACCACCTTCCAGCTCAGCTCGGGCTCGCCC
ATCCACCTCCCGGACCTTTCCCGTATGGAACCGAGCCTGGGGGCCTGGAAGAGCCCAACCGCGTCCAGCT
CCCTTTCCCGTGGATGAAATCCACCAAAGCTCACGCGTGGAAAGGCCAGTGGGCAGGAGGTGCTTACACA
GCGGAACCCGAGGAAAACAAGAGGACCCGTACTGCCTACACCCGGGCGCAGCTGCTGGAGCTGGAGAAGG
AATTCTTATTTAACAAATACATCTCCCGGCCCCGCCGGGTGGAGCTGGCAGTGATGTTGAACTTGACCGA
GAGACACATCAAAATCTGGTTCCAAAACCGTCGCATGAAGTGGAAAAAAGAGGAAGATAAGAAACGTAGT
AGCGGGACCCCGAGTGGGGGCGGTGGGGGCGAAGAGCCGGAACAAGATTGTGCGGTGACCTCGGGCGAGG
AGCTGCTGGCAGTGCCACCGCTGCCACCTCCCGGAGGTGCCGTGCCCCCAGGCGTCCCAGCTGCAGTCCG
GGAGGGCCTACTGCCTTCGGGCCTTAGCGTGTCGCCACAGCCCTCCAGCATCGCGCCACTGCGACCGCAG
GAACCCCGGGGATCCGAGGGCAGAGGAAGTCTTCTAACATGCGGTGACGTGGAGGAGAATCCCGGCCCTA
TCGATATGGCCGCGGAGCTGGCGATGGGCGCAGAGCTGCCCAGCAGCCCACTGGCCATCGAGTACGTCAA
CGACTTCGACCTGATGAAGTTCGAGGTGAAGAAGGAGCCGCCCGAGGCCGAGCGCTTCTGCCACCGCCTG
CCGCCCGGCTCGCTGTCCTCGACGCCCCTCAGCACGCCCTGCTCCTCGGTGCCCTCTTCGCCCAGCTTCT
GCGCACCCAGCCCGGGCACAGGCGGCGGCGCGGGCGGCGGGGGCAGCGCGGCTCAGGCCGGGGGCGCCCC
GGGGCCGCCGAGTGGAGGCCCCGGCACTGTCGGGGGCGCCTCAGGAAAAGCGGTGCTGGAGGATCTGTAC
TGGATGAGCGGGTACCAGCACCACCTGAACCCCGAGGCGCTCAACCTGACGCCGGAGGACGCGGTGGAGG
CGCTCATCGGCAGCGGCCACCACGGCGCGCACCACGGCGCGCATCACCCGGCGGCTGCTGCGGCCTATGA
GGCCTTCCGGGGTCAGAGCTTCGCGGGCGGCGGCGGCGCGGACGACATGGGTGCCGGCCACCACCACGGC
GCACACCACACTGCCCACCATCATCACTCTGCCCACCATCACCATCACCACCATCACCACCACGGAGGCT
CTGGCCACCACGGCGGAGGCGCGGGTCACGGCGGAGGCGGCGCAGGCCACCACGTGCGCTTGGAGGAGCG
CTTCTCCGACGACCAGCTGGTATCCATGTCCGTGCGGGAGCTGAACCGGCAGCTCCGCGGCTTCAGCAAG
GAGGAGGTCATCCGACTGAAACAGAAGCGGCGCACGCTCAAGAACCGCGGCTACGCGCAGTCGTGCCGCT
TCAAGCGGGTGCAGCAGCGGCACATTCTGGAGAGCGAGAAGTGCCAGCTCCAGAGCCAGGTGGAGCAGCT
GAAGCTGGAGGTGGGGCGTCTGGCCAAGGAGCGGGACCTGTACAAGGAGAAATACGAGAAGTTGGCGGGC
CGGGGCGGCCCCGGGGGCGCGGGCGGGGCCGGCTTCCCTCGGGAGCCCTCGCCAGCGCAGGCTGGCCCCG
GGGCGGCCAAAGGCGCACCCGACTTCTTTCTGTAAGGATCCGGGGTTGGGGTTGCGCCTTTTCCAAGGCA
GCCCTGGGTTTGCGCAGGGACGCGGCTGCTCTGGGCGTGGTTCCGGGAAACGCAGCGGCGCCGACCCTGG
GTCTCGCACATTCTTCACGTCCGTTCGCAGCGTCACCCGGATCTTCGCCGCTACCCTTGTGGGCCCCCCG
GCGACGCTTCCTGCTCCGCCCCTAAGTCGGGAAGGTTCCTTGCGGTTCGCGGCGTGCCGGACGTGACAAA
CGGAAGCCGCACGTCTCACTAGTACCCTCGCAGACGGACAGCGCCAGGGAGCAATGGCAGCGCGCCGACC
GCGATGGGCTGTGGCCAATAGCGGCTGCTCAGCAGGGCGCGCCGAGAGCAGCGGCCGGGAAGGGGCGGTG
CGGGAGGCGGGGTGTGGGGCGGTAGTGTGGGCCCTGTTCCTGCCCGCGCGGTGTTCCGCATTCTGCAAGC
CTCCGGAGCGCACGTCGGCAGTCGGCTCCCTCGTTGACCGAATCACCGACCTCTCTCCCCAGCAATTCAC
CCGCGCGCGGGAACTAAACCATGGCCAAGCCTTTGTCTCAAGAAGAATCCACCCTCATTGAAAGAGCAAC
GGCTACAATCAACAGCATCCCCATCTCTGAAGACTACAGCGTCGCCAGCGCAGCTCTCTCTAGCGACGGC
CGCATCTTCACTGGTGTCAATGTATATCATTTTACTGGGGGACCTTGTGCAGAACTCGTGGTGCTGGGCA
CTGCTGCTGCTGCGGCAGCTGGCAACCTGACTTGTATCGTCGCGATCGGAAATGAGAACAGGGGCATCTT
GAGCCCCTGCGGACGGTGCCGACAGGTGCTTCTCGATCTGCATCCTGGGATCAAAGCCATAGTGAAGGAC
AGTGATGGACAGCCGACGGCAGTTGGGATTCGTGAATTGCTGCCCTCTGGTTATGTGTGGGAGGGCTTCG
AAGGAAGCGGAGAAGGTAGAGGTTCTCTCCTCACTTGTGGTGATGTTGAAGAAAACCCTGGTCCAATGTC
TAGACTGGACAAGAGCAAAGTCATAAACGGAGCTCTGGAATTACTCAATGGTGTCGGTATCGAAGGCCTG
ACGACAAGGAAACTCGCTCAAAAGCTGGGAGTTGAGCAGCCTACCCTGTACTGGCACGTGAAGAACAAGC
GGGCCCTGCTCGATGCCCTGCCAATCGAGATGCTGGACAGGCATCATACCCACTTCTGCCCCCTGGAAGG
CGAGTCATGGCAAGACTTTCTGCGGAACAACGCCAAGTCATACCGCTGTGCTCTCCTCTCACATCGCGAC
GGGGCTAAAGTGCATCTCGGCACCCGCCCAACAGAGAAACAGTACGAAACCCTGGAAAATCAGCTCGCGT
TCCTGTGTCAGCAAGGCTTCTCCCTGGAGAACGCACTGTACGCTCTGTCCGCCGTGGGCCACTTTACACT
GGGCTGCGTATTGGAGGAACAGGAGCATCAAGTAGCAAAAGAGGAAAGAGAGACACCTACCACCGATTCT
ATGCCCCCACTTCTGAGACAAGCAATTGAGCTGTTCGACCGGCAGGGAGCCGAACCTGCCTTCCTTTTCG
GCCTGGAACTAATCATATGTGGCCTGGAGAAACAGCTAAAGTGCGAAAGCGGCGGGCCGACCGACGCCCT
TGACGATTTTGACTTAGACATGCTCCCAGCCGATGCCCTTGACGACTTTGACCTTGATATGCTGCCTGCT
GACGCTCTTGACGATTTTGACCTTGACATGCTCCCCGGGTAACTAAGTAAGGATCGATCCAAGATATCGT
ATTCTTAACTATGTTGCTCCTTTTACGCTATGTGGATACGCTGCTTTAATGCCTTTGTATCATGCTATTG
CTTCCCGTATGGCTTTCATTTTCTCCTCCTTGTATAAATCCTGGTTGCTGTCTCTTTATGAGGAGTTGTG
GCCCGTTGTCAGGCAACGTGGCGTGGTGTGCACTGTGTTTGCTGACGCAACCCCCACTGGTTGGGGCATT
GCCACCACCTGTCAGCTCCTTTCCGGGACTTTCGCTTTCCCCCTCCCTATTGCCACGGCGGAACTCATCG
CCGCCTGCCTTGCCCGCTGCTGGACAGGGGCTCGGCTGTTGGGCACTGACAATTCCGTGGTGTTGTCGGG
GAAGCTGACGTCCTTTCCATGGCTGCTCGCCTGTGTTGCCACCTGGATTCTGCGCGGGACGTCCTTCTGC
TACGTCCCTTCGGCCCTCAATCCAGCGGACCTTCCTTCCCGCGGCCTGCTGCCGGCTCTGCGGCCTCTTC
CGCGTCTTCGCCTTCGCCCTCAGACGAGTCGGATCTCCCTTTGGGCCGCCTCCCCGCCTGTTTCGCCTCG
GCGTCCGGACTAGAGGTACCTTTAAGACCAATGACTTACAAGGCAGCTGTAGATCTTAGCCACTTTTTAA
AAGAAAAGGGGGGACTGGAAGGGCTAATTCACTCCCAACGAAGACAAGATCTGCTTTTTGCTTGTACTGG
GTCTCTCTGGTTAGACCAGATCTGAGCCTGGGAGCTCTCTGGCTAACTAGGGAACCCACTGCTTAAGCCT
CAATAAAGCTTGCCTTGAGTGCTTCAAGTAGTGTGTGCCCGTCTGTTGTGTGACTCTGGTAACTAGAGAT
CCCTCAGACCCTTTTAGTCAGTGTGGAAAATCTCTAGCAGTAGTAGTTCATGTCATCTTATTATTCAGTA
TTTATAACTTGCAAAGAAATGAATATCAGAGAGTGAGAGGAACTTGTTTATTGCAGCTTATAATGGTTAC
AAATAAAGCAATAGCATCACAAATTTCACAAATAAAGCATTTTTTTCACTGCATTCTAGTTGTGGTTTGT
CCAAACTCATCAATGTATCTTATCATGTCTGGCTCTAGCTATCCCGCCCCTAACTCCGCCCATCCCGCCC
CTAACTCCGCCCAGTTCCGCCCATTCTCCGCCCCATGGCTGACTAATTTTTTTTATTTATGCAGAGGCCG
AGGCCGCCTCGGCCTCTGAGCTATTCCAGAAGTAGTGAGGAGGCTTTTTTGGAGGCCTTTCAAATATGTA
TCCGCTCATGAGACAATAACCCTGATAAATGCTTCAATAATATTGAAAAAGGAAGAGTATGAGTATTCAA
CATTTCCGTGTCGCCCTTATTCCCTTTTTTGCGGCATTTTGCCTTCCTGTTTTTGCTCACCCAGAAACGC
TGGTGAAAGTAAAAGATGCTGAAGATCAGTTGGGTGCACGAGTGGGTTACATCGAACTGGATCTCAACAG
CGGTAAGATCCTTGAGAGTTTTCGCCCCGAAGAACGTTTTCCAATGATGAGCACTTTTAAAGTTCTGCTA
TGTGGCGCGGTATTATCCCGTATTGACGCCGGGCAAGAGCAACTCGGTCGCCGCATACACTATTCTCAGA
ATGACTTGGTTGAGTACTCACCAGTCACAGAAAAGCATCTTACGGATGGCATGACAGTAAGAGAATTATG
CAGTGCTGCCATAACCATGAGTGATAACACTGCGGCCAACTTACTTCTGACAACGATCGGAGGACCGAAG
GAGCTAACCGCTTTTTTGCACAACATGGGGGATCATGTAACTCGCCTTGATCGTTGGGAACCGGAGCTGA
ATGAAGCCATACCAAACGACGAGCGTGACACCACGATGCCTGTAGCAATGGCAACAACGTTGCGCAAACT
ATTAACTGGCGAACTACTTACTCTAGCTTCCCGGCAACAATTAATAGACTGGATGGAGGCGGATAAAGTT
GCAGGACCACTTCTGCGCTCGGCCCTTCCGGCTGGCTGGTTTATTGCTGATAAATCTGGAGCCGGTGAGC
GTGGGTCTCGCGGTATCATTGCAGCACTGGGGCCAGATGGTAAGCCCTCCCGTATCGTAGTTATCTACAC
GACGGGGAGTCAGGCAACTATGGATGAACGAAATAGACAGATCGCTGAGATAGGTGCCTCACTGATTAAG
CATTGGTAACTGTCAGACCAAGTTTACTCATATATACTTTAGATTGATTTAAAACTTCATTTTTAATTTA
AAAGGATCTAGGTGAAGATCCTTTTTGATAATCTCATGACCAAAATCCCTTAACGTGAGTTTTCGTTCCA
CTGAGCGTCAGACCCCGTAGAAAAGATCAAAGGATCTTCTTGAGATCCTTTTTTTCTGCGCGTAATCTGC
TGCTTGCAAACAAAAAAACCACCGCTACCAGCGGTGGTTTGTTTGCCGGATCAAGAGCTACCAACTCTTT
TTCCGAAGGTAACTGGCTTCAGCAGAGCGCAGATACCAAATACTGTTCTTCTAGTGTAGCCGTAGTTAGG
CCACCACTTCAAGAACTCTGTAGCACCGCCTACATACCTCGCTCTGCTAATCCTGTTACCAGTGGCTGCT
GCCAGTGGCGATAAGTCGTGTCTTACCGGGTTGGACTCAAGACGATAGTTACCGGATAAGGCGCAGCGGT
CGGGCTGAACGGGGGGTTCGTGCACACAGCCCAGCTTGGAGCGAACGACCTACACCGAACTGAGATACCT
ACAGCGTGAGCTATGAGAAAGCGCCACGCTTCCCGAAGGGAGAAAGGCGGACAGGTATCCGGTAAGCGGC
AGGGTCGGAACAGGAGAGCGCACGAGGGAGCTTCCAGGGGGAAACGCCTGGTATCTTTATAGTCCTGTCG
GGTTTCGCCACCTCTGACTTGAGCGTCGATTTTTGTGATGCTCGTCAGGGGGGCGGAGCCTATGGAAAAA
CGCCAGCAACGCGGCCTTTTTACGGTTCCTGGCCTTTTGCTGGCCTTTTGCTCACATGTTCTTTCCTGCG
TTATCCCCTGATTCTGTGGATAACCGTATTACCGCCTTTGAGTGAGCTGATACCGCTCGCCGCAGCCGAA
CGACCGAGCGCAGCGAGTCAGTGAGCGAGGAAGCGGAAGAGCGCCCAATACGCAAACCGCCTCTCCCCGC
GCGTTGGCCGATTCATTAATGCAGCTGGCACGACAGGTTTCCCGACTGGAAAGCGGGCAGTGAGCGCAAC
GCAATTAATGTGAGTTAGCTCACTCATTAGGCACCCCAGGCTTTACACTTTATGCTTCCGGCTCGTATGT
TGTGTGGAATTGTGAGCGGATAACAATTTCACACAGGAAACAGCTATGACCATGATTACGCCAAGCGCGC
AATTAACCCTCACTAAAGGGAACAAAAGCTGGAGCTGCAAGCTTAATGTAGTCTTATGCAATACTCTTGT
AGTCTTGCAACATGGTAACGATGAGTTAGCAACATGCCTTACAAGGAGAGAAAAAGCACCGTGCATGCCG
ATTGGTGGAAGTAAGGTGGTACGATCGTGCCTTATTAGGAAGGCAACAGACGGGTCTGACATGGATTGGA
CGAACCACTGAATTGCCGCATTGCAGAGATATTGTATTTAAGTGCCTAGCTCGATACATAAACGGGTCTC
TCTGGTTAGACCAGATCTGAGCCTGGGAGCTCTCTGGCTAACTAGGGAACCCACTGCTTAAGCCTCAATA
AAGCTTGCCTTGAGTGCTTCAAGTAGTGTGTGCCCGTCTGTTGTGTGACTCTGGTAACTAGAGATCCCTC
AGACCCTTTTAGTCAGTGTGGAAAATCTCTAGCAGTGGCGCCCGAACAGGGACTTGAAAGCGAAAGGGAA
ACCAGAGGAGCTCTCTCGACGCAGGACTCGGCTTGCTGAAGCGCGCACGGCAAGAGGCGAGGGGCGGCGA
CTGGTGAGTACGCCAAAAATTTTGACTAGCGGAGGCTAGAAGGAGAGAGATGGGTGCGAGAGCGTCAGTA
TTAAGCGGGGGAGAATTAGATCGCGATGGGAAAAAATTCGGTTAAGGCCAGGGGGAAAGAAAAAATATAA
ATTAAAACATATAGTATGGGCAAGCAGGGAGCTAGAACGATTCGCAGTTAATCCTGGCCTGTTAGAAACA
TCAGAAGGCTGTAGACAAATACTGGGACAGCTACAACCATCCCTTCAGACAGGATCAGAAGAACTTAGAT
CATTATATAATACAGTAGCAACCCTCTATTGTGTGCATCAAAGGATAGAGATAAAAGACACCAAGGAAGC
TTTAGACAAGATAGAGGAAGAGCAAAACAAAAGTAAGACCACCGCACAGCAAGCGGCCGCTGATCTTCAG
ACCTGGAGGAGGAGATATGAGGGACAATTGGAGAAGTGAATTATATAAATATAAAGTAGTAAAAATTGAA
CCATTAGGAGTAGCACCCACCAAGGCAAAGAGAAGAGTGGTGCAGAGAGAAAAAAGAGCAGTGGGAATAG
GAGCTTTGTTCCTTGGGTTCTTGGGAGCAGCAGGAAGCACTATGGGCGCAGCGTCAATGACGCTGACGGT
ACAGGCCAGACAATTATTGTCTGGTATAGTGCAGCAGCAGAACAATTTGCTGAGGGCTATTGAGGCGCAA
CAGCATCTGTTGCAACTCACAGTCTGGGGCATCAAGCAGCTCCAGGCAAGAATCCTGGCTGTGGAAAGAT
ACCTAAAGGATCAACAGCTCCTGGGGATTTGGGGTTGCTCTGGAAAACTCATTTGCACCACTGCTGTGCC
TTGGAATGCTAGTTGGAGTAATAAATCTCTGGAACAGATTTGGAATCACACGACCTGGATGGAGTGGGAC
AGAGAAATTAACAATTACACAAGCTTAATACACTCCTTAATTGAAGAATCGCAAAACCAGCAAGAAAAGA
ATGAACAAGAATTATTGGAATTAGATAAATGGGCAAGTTTGTGGAATTGGTTTAACATAACAAATTGGCT
GTGGTATATAAAATTATTCATAATGATAGTAGGAGGCTTGGTAGGTTTAAGAATAGTTTTTGCTGTACTT
TCTATAGTGAATAGAGTTAGGCAGGGATATTCACCATTATCGTTTCAGACCCACCTCCCAACCCCGAGGG
GAC
Features (pLannotate 1.2.2; 27 found; start..end, strand, type, name):
     41..158     +  misc_feature   cPPT/CTS: central polypurine tract and central termination sequence of HIV-1
    212..526     +  promoter       tight TRE promoter: Tet-responsive promoter PTight, consisting of seven tet operator sequences followed by the minimal CMV promoter
    558..1409    +  CDS            Pdx1: PDX1_MOUSE - Also known as Ipf1. Experimental evidence at protein level: Swiss-Prot protein existence level 1. Activates insulin and somatostatin gene transcription. Key regulator of islet peptide hormone expression but also responsible for the development of the pancreas, most probably by determining maturation and differentiation of common pancreatic precursor cells in the developing gut. As part of a PDX1:PBX1b:MEIS2b complex in pancreatic acinar cells is involved in the transcriptional activation of the ELA1 enhancer; the complex binds to the enhancer B element and cooperates with the tran
   1476..2552    +  CDS            Mafa: MAFA_MOUSE - Experimental evidence at protein level: Swiss-Prot protein existence level 1. Transcriptional factor that activates insulin gene expression (PubMed:12368292, PubMed:15665000). Acts synergistically with NEUROD1/BETA2 and PDX1 (PubMed:15665000). Binds the insulin enhancer C1/RIPE3b element (PubMed:12917329, PubMed:14680841, PubMed:14973194, PubMed:15665000). Binds to consensus TRE-type MARE 5'-TGCTGACTCAGCA-3' DNA sequence (By similarity). From Mus musculus (Mouse).
   2562..3072    +  promoter       hPGK promoter: human phosphoglycerate kinase 1 promoter
   3101..3497    +  CDS            BSD (fragment): blasticidin S deaminase; Aspergillus terreus BSD; confers resistance to blasticidin
   3566..4263    +  CDS            rtTA3 (fragment): reverse tetracycline transactivator 3 activates expression from Tet-responsive promoters in the presence of doxycycline
   4193..4303    +  CDS            VP48: 3 tandem repeats of the minimal activation domain of herpes simplex virus VP16 (Cheng et al., 2013)
   4339..4887    +  misc_feature   WPRE (fragment): woodchuck hepatitis virus posttranscriptional regulatory element
   4913..4984    +  CDS            nef (fragment): NEF_HV1Z2 - Experimental evidence at protein level: Swiss-Prot protein existence level 1. Extracellular Nef protein targets CD4(+) T-lymphocytes for apoptosis by interacting with CXCR4 surface receptors. From Human immunodeficiency virus type 1 group M subtype D (isolate Z2/CDC-Z34) (HIV-1).
   4986..5219    +  LTR            3' LTR (ΔU3): self-inactivating 3' long terminal repeat (LTR) from HIV-1
   5291..5412    +  polyA_signal   SV40 poly(A) signal: SV40 polyadenylation signal
   5452..5587    +  rep_origin     SV40 ori: SV40 origin of replication
   5595..5658    +  promoter       AmpR promoter: bla
   5659..6519    +  CDS            AmpR: β-lactamase; bla; confers resistance to ampicillin, carbenicillin, and related antibiotics
   6690..7278    +  rep_origin     ori: high-copy-number ColE1/pMB1/pBR322/pUC origin of replication
   7461..7553    +  CDS            lacI (fragment): lac repressor; lacI; The lac repressor binds to the lac operator to inhibit transcription in E. coli. This inhibition can be relieved by adding lactose or isopropyl-β-D-thiogalactopyranoside (IPTG).
   7566..7587    +  protein_bind   CAP binding site: CAP binding activates transcription in the presence of cAMP. E. coli catabolite activator protein
   7602..7632    +  promoter       lac promoter: promoter for the E. coli lac operon
   7640..7656    +  protein_bind   lac operator: The lac repressor binds to the lac operator to inhibit transcription in E. coli. This inhibition can be relieved by adding lactose or isopropyl-β-D-thiogalactopyranoside (IPTG). lac repressor encoded by lacI
   7701..7719    +  promoter       T3 promoter: promoter for bacteriophage T3 RNA polymerase
   7747..7973    +  promoter       RSV promoter: Rous sarcoma virus enhancer/promoter
   7974..8154    +  LTR            5' LTR (truncated): truncated 5' long terminal repeat (LTR) from HIV-1
   8201..8326    +  misc_feature   HIV-1 Ψ: packaging signal of human immunodeficiency virus type 1
   8310..8673    +  CDS            HIV-1 gag (fragment): gag protein from human immunodeficiency virus 1; gag
   8819..9052    +  misc_feature   RRE: The Rev response element (RRE) of HIV-1 allows for Rev-dependent mRNA export from the nucleus to the cytoplasm.
   9429..9453    +  CDS            Rev (fragment): human immunodeficiency virus 1 (HIV-1) Rev protein; rev; enhances nuclear export of unspliced and incompletely spliced viral mRNAs
