[The description below was written by a language model from this plasmid's Addgene catalogue record and pLannotate feature annotations shown in this document.]
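Description:
pLenti-TetO-PM is an all-in-one, doxycycline-inducible lentiviral expression vector built on the pCW57.1 backbone (9,453 bp in total) for making mammalian cell lines with inducible expression of the mouse transcription factors Pdx1 and Mafa. It is propagated in E. coli through a high-copy ColE1/pUC-type origin with ampicillin selection (AmpR). The viral framework is of the third-generation, self-inactivating type. An RSV promoter drives a truncated HIV-1 5' LTR, followed by the Ψ packaging signal with a partial gag sequence, the Rev response element and the cPPT/CTS. The ΔU3 3' LTR is followed by an SV40 polyadenylation signal and SV40 origin.

The payload consists of two transcription units between the LTRs. A tight TRE promoter (seven tet operators fused to a minimal CMV promoter) drives the 2,004 bp PDX1-T2A-MAFA insert. The T2A peptide named in the record should allow both factors to be produced as separate proteins from one transcript, although it is not annotated as a feature in the gap between the two coding sequences. Downstream, a constitutive human PGK promoter drives blasticidin S deaminase followed by the reverse tetracycline transactivator rtTA3, with its VP16-derived activation repeats. The element linking these two coding sequences is not annotated. A WPRE follows to enhance transcript expression. Transduced cells can therefore be selected with blasticidin and constitutively supply rtTA, which activates the TRE promoter only when doxycycline is added.

Pdx1 and Mafa are both activators of insulin gene transcription. The associated publication concerns stomach-derived human insulin-secreting organoids, consistent with use of the vector for inducible reprogramming toward a beta-cell-like state.
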