Addgene plasmid #197387: pLenti-TetO-PM
Purpose: To establish all-in-one TetO-inducible cell line for Pdx1-Mafa expression (Doxycycline induced; rtTA included; Blasticidin resistant)
Depositing lab: Qiao Zhou. Depositing organization: Cornell University. Publication: Stomach-derived human insulin-secreting organoids restore glucose homeostasis. Huang X, Gu W, Zhang J, Lan Y, Colarusso JL, Li S, Pertl C, Lu J, Kim H, Zhu J, Breault DT, Sevigny J, Zhou Q. Nat Cell Biol. 2023 Apr 27. doi: 10.1038/s41556-023-01130-y. PubMed 37106062.
Backbone
  Vector backbone: pCW57.1
  Backbone size w/o insert (bp): 7449
  Total vector size (bp): 9453
  Vector type: Mammalian Expression, Lentiviral ; TetO
  Selectable markers: Blasticidin
Growth in bacteria
  Bacterial resistance: Ampicillin, 100 μg/mL
  Growth temperature: 30°C
  Growth strain: NEB Stable
  Copy number: High Copy
Gene/Insert
  Gene/Insert name: PDX1-T2A-MAFA
  Species: M. musculus (mouse)
  Insert size (bp): 2004
  GenBank ID: NM_008814.4 NM_194350.2
  Promoter: TRE
  Cloning method: Ligation Independent Cloning
  Sequencing primers: 5′ TRE-F; 3′ hPGK-R
Terms and licenses: Academic/Nonprofit Terms; Industry Terms: Not Available to Industry
How to cite: pLenti-TetO-PM was a gift from Qiao Zhou (Addgene plasmid # 197387 ; http://n2t.net/addgene:197387 ; RRID:Addgene_197387)
